>Addgene plasmid #44968 | m-sGFP11::NXN | depositor full sequence | sequence record 62259 | m-sGFP11::NXN sequence 5295 bps
ATGGCCCGCCTGGCTGACCGCCCAACGACCCCCGCCCATTGACGTCAATAATGACGTATGTTCCCATAGT
AACGCCAATAGGGACTTTCCATTGACGTCAATGGGTGGAGTATTTACGGTAAACTGCCCACTTGGCAGTA
CATCAAGTGTATCATATGCCAAGTACGCCCCCTATTGACGTCAATGACGGTAAATGGCCCGCCTGGCATT
ATGCCCAGTACATGACCTTATGGGACTTTCCTACTTGGCAGTACATCTACGTATTAGTCATCGCTATTAC
CATGGTGATGCGGTTTTGGCAGTACATCAATGGGCGTGGATAGCGGTTTGACTCACGGGGATTTCCAAGT
CTCCACCCCATTGACGTCAATGGGAGTTTGTTTTGGCACCAAAATCAACGGGACTTTCCAAAATGTCGTA
ACAACTCCGCCCCATTGACGCAAATGGGCGGTAGGCGTGTACGGTGGGAGGTCTATATAAGCAGAGCTGG
TTTAGTGAACCGTCAGATCCGCTAGCGCTACCGGACTCAGATCTCGAGATGCTCCGGTGCGGCGCCGATC
TGGGATCGCCCGGGGGCGGCAGTGGCGGCGGCGCAGGGGGGCGCCTGGCCCTGATCTGGATAGTCCCGCT
CACCCTCGGCGGCCTCCTAGGAGTGGCCTGGGGGGCATCCAGTTTGGGCGCGCACACCGGTGACACATAC
AGATACATAAGCGAGGTTACAGCCTCTCGCGACCACATGGTGCTGCATGAGTATGTCAACGCTGCGGGAA
TTACCGGGGGTGGTGGGTCTGGTGGAGGGGGATCCCACATCCACCATTTCCATGGCAGCAGCAAGCATCA
TTCAGTGCCTATTGCAATCTACAGGTCACCAGCATCCTTGCGAGGCGGACACGCTGGGACAACATATATC
TTTAGCAAAGGTGGTGGACAGATTACATATAAGTGGCCTCCCAATGACCGCCCCAGTACACGAGCAGACA
GGCTGGCCATCGGATTTAGCACTGTCCAGAAGGAAGCCGTGTTGGTGCGTGTGGACAGTTCCTCAGGCCT
GGGTGACTACCTGGAGCTGCACATACACCAAGGAAAAATTGGAGTTAAGTTTAATGTTGGGACAGATGAC
ATCGCCATCGAAGAGTCTAATGCAATCATTAATGATGGGAAATACCATGTAGTACGTTTCACAAGGAGTG
GTGGCAATGCCACGTTACAGGTGGACAGCTGGCCAGTTATCGAACGCTACCCTGCAGGGCGTCAGCTCAC
AATCTTCAATAGCCAAGCAACCATAATAATTGGCGGGAAAGAGCAGGGCCAGCCCTTCCAGGGCCAGCTC
TCTGGTCTTTACTACAATGGCTTGAAAGTTCTGAATATGGCAGCAGAGAACGATGCCAACATCGCCATAG
TGGGGAATGTGAGGCTGGTCGGTGAAGTGCCTTCCTCTATGACAACTGAGTCGACAGCCACTGCCATGCA
GTCCGAGATGTCCACCTCAATCATGGAGACCACCACAACCCTGGCTACCAGCACAGCTCGACGAGGAAAG
CCCCCCACAAAGGAGCCTATCAGCCAGACCACGGATGATATCCTTGTGGCCTCGGCAGAGTGTCCCAGCG
ACGATGAGGACATTGACCCCTGTGAGCCGAGCTCAGGTGGGTTAGCCAACCCCACCCGAGTGGGCGGCCG
CGAACCATACCCAGGCTCGGCAGAGGTGATCCGGGAGTCTAGCAGTACCACTGGCATGGTGGTGGGGATT
GTCGCAGCAGCAGCTCTGTGCATCCTCATCCTCCTCTATGCCATGTACAAGTACAGAAACCGGGATGAAG
GCTCATATCACGTGGATGAGAGTCGAAACTACATCAGTAACTCAGCACAGTCCAATGGGGCTGTGGTCAA
GGAGAAGCAGCCCAGCAGTGCGAAAAGCGCCAACAAAAACAAGAAGAACAAGGATAAGGAGTATTATGTC
TAGGGATCCGACTCTAGATCATAATCAGCCATACCACATTTGTAGAGGTTTTACTTGCTTTAAAAAACCT
CCCACACCTCCCCCTGAACCTGAAACATAAAATGAATGCAATTGTTGTTGTTAACTTGTTTATTGCAGCT
TATAATGGTTACAAATAAAGCAATAGCATCACAAATTTCACAAATAAAGCATTTTTTTCACTGCATTCTA
GTTGTGGTTTGTCCAAACTCATCAATGTATCTTAAGGCGTAAATTGTAAGCGTTAATATTTTGTTAAAAT
TCGCGTTAAATTTTTGTTAAATCAGCTCATTTTTTAACCAATAGGCCGAAATCGGCAAAATCCCTTATAA
ATCAAAAGAATAGACCGAGATAGGGT
[37 nt withheld, positions 2337-2373]
AAAGAACGTGGACTCCAACGTCAAAGG
[49 nt withheld, positions 2401-2449]
T
[91 nt withheld, positions 2451-2541]
G
[124 nt withheld, positions 2543-2666]
CAGGTGGCACTTTTCGGGGAAATGTGCGCGGAACCCCTATTTGTTTATTTTTCTAAATACATTCAAATAT
GTATCCGCTCATGAGACAATAACCCTGATAAATGCTTCAATAATATTGAAAAAGGAAGAGTCCTGAGGCG
GAAAGAACCAGCTGTGGAATGTGTGTCAGTTAGGGTGTGGAAAGTCCCCAGGCTCCCCAGCAGGCAGAAG
TATGCAAAGCATGCATCTCAATTAGTCAGCAACCAGGTGTGGAAAGTCCCCAGGCTCCCCAGCAGGCAGA
AGTATGCAAAGCATGCATCTCAATTAGTCAGCAACCATAGTCCCGCCCCTAACTCCGCCCATCCCGCCCC
TAACTCCGCCCAGTTCCGCCCATTCTCCGCCCCATGGCTGACTAATTTTTTTTATTTATGCAGAGGCCGA
GGCCGCCTCGGCCTCTGAGCTATTCCAGAAGTAGTGAGGAGGCTTTTTTGGAGGCCTAGGCTTTTGCAAA
GATCGATCAAGAGACAGGATGAGGATCGTTTCGCATGATTGAACAAGATGGATTGCACGCAGGTTCTCCG
GCCGCTTGGGTGGAGAGGCTATTCGGCTATGACTGGGCACAACAGACAATCGGCTGCTCTGATGCCGCCG
TGTTCCGGCTGTCAGCGCAGGGGCGCCCGGTTCTTTTTGTCAAGACCGACCTGTCCGGTGCCCTGAATGA
ACTGCAAGACGAGGCAGCGCGGCTATCGTGGCTGGCCACGACGGGCGTTCCTTGCGCAGCTGTGCTCGAC
GTTGTCACTGAAGCGGGAAGGGACTGGCTGCTATTGGGCGAAGTGCCGGGGCAGGATCTCCTGTCATCTC
ACCTTGCTCCTGCCGAGAAAGTATCCATCATGGCTGATGCAATGCGGCGGCTGCATACGCTTGATCCGGC
TACCTGCCCATTCGACCACCAAGCGAAACATCGCATCGAGCGAGCACGTACTCGGATGGAAGCCGGTCTT
GTCGATCAGGATGATCTGGACGAAGAGCATCAGGGGCTCGCGCCAGCCGAACTGTTCGCCAGGCTCAAGG
CGAGCATGCCCGACGGCGAGGATCTCGTCGTGACCCATGGCGATGCCTGCTTGCCGAATATCATGGTGGA
AAATGGCCGCTTTTCTGGATTCATCGACTGTGGCCGGCTGGGTGTGGCGGACCGCTATCAGGACATAGCG
TTGGCTACCCGTGATATTGCTGAAGAGCTTGGCGGCGAATGGGCTGACCGCTTCCTCGTGCTTTACGGTA
TCGCCGCTCCCGATTCGCAGCGCATCGCCTTCTATCGCCTTCTTGACGAGTTCTTCTGAGCGGGACTCTG
GGGTTCGAAATGACCGACCAAGCGACGCCCAACCTGCCATCACGAGATTTCGATTCCACCGCCGCCTTCT
ATGAAAGGTTGGGCTTCGGAATCGTTTTCCGGGACGCCGGCTGGATGATCCTCCAGCGCGGGGATCTCAT
GCTGGAGTTCTTCGCCCACCCTAGGGGGAGGCTAACTGAAACACGGAAGGAGACAATACCGGAAGGAACC
CGCGCTATGACGGCAATAAAAAGACAGAATAAAACGCACGGTGTTGGGTCGTTTGTTCATAAACGCGGGG
TTCGGTCCCAGGGCTGGCACTCTGTCGATACCCCACCGAGACCCCATTGGGGCCAATACGCCCGCGTTTC
TTCCTTTTCCCCACCCCACCCCCCAAGTTCGGGTGAAGGCCCAGGGCTCGCAGCCAACGTCGGGGCGGCA
GGCCCTGCCATAGCCTCAGGTTACTCATATATACTTTAGATTGATTTAAAACTTCATTTTTAATTTAAAA
GGATCTAGGTGAAGATCCTTTTTGATAATCTCATGACCAAAATCCCTTAACGTGAGTTTTCGTTCCACTG
AGCGTCAGACCCCGTAGAAAAGATCAAAGGATCTTCTTGAGATCCTTTTTTTCTGCGCGTAATCTGCTGC
TTGCAAACAAAAAAACCACCGCTACCAGCGGTGGTTTGTTTGCCGGATCAAGAGCTACCAACTCTTTTTC
CGAAGGTAACTGGCTTCAGCAGAGCGCAGATACCAAATACTGTCCTTCTAGTGTAGCCGTAGTTAGGCCA
CCACTTCAAGAACTCTGTAGCACCGCCTACATACCTCGCTCTGCTAATCCTGTTACCAGTGGCTGCTGCC
AGTGGCGATAAGTCGTGTCTTACCGGGTTGGACTCAAGACGATAGTTACCGGATAAGGCGCAGCGGTCGG
GCTGAACGGGGGGTTCGTGCACACAGCCCAGCTTGGAGCGAACGACCTACACCGAACTGAGATACCTACA
GCGTGAGCTATGAGAAAGCGCCACGCTTCCCGAAGGGAGAAAGGCGGACAGGTATCCGGTAAGCGGCAGG
GTCGGAACAGGAGAGCGCACGAGGGAGCTTCCAGGGGGAAACGCCTGGTATCTTTATAGTCCTGTCGGGT
TTCGCCACCTCTGACTTGAGCGTCGATTTTTGTGATGCTCGTCAGGGGGGCGGAGCCTATGGAAAAACGC
CAGCAACGCGGCCTTTTTACGGTTCCTGGCCTTTTGCTGGCCTTTTGCTCACATGTTCTTTCCTGCGTTA
TCCCCTGATTCTGTGGATAACCGTATTACCGCCATGCAT
Features (pLannotate 1.2.2; 14 found; start..end, strand, type, name):
      1..284     +  enhancer       CMV enhancer (fragment): human cytomegalovirus immediate early enhancer
    285..488     +  promoter       CMV promoter: human cytomegalovirus (CMV) immediate early promoter
    511..538     +  misc_feature   MCS (fragment): multiple cloning site
    539..1960    +  CDS            Nrxn1: NRX1B_MOUSE - Experimental evidence at protein level: Swiss-Prot protein existence level 1. Neuronal cell surface protein that may be involved in cell recognition and cell adhesion by forming intracellular junctions through binding to neuroligins. May play a role in formation or maintenance of synaptic junctions. May mediate intracellular signaling. May play a role in angiogenesis (By similarity). From Mus musculus (Mouse).
   1977..2060    +  CDS            large T antigen (fragment): large T antigen from SV40 (simian virus 40)
   2083..2204    +  polyA_signal   SV40 poly(A) signal: SV40 polyadenylation signal
   2238..2666    -  rep_origin     f1 ori (sequence partly withheld): f1 bacteriophage origin of replication; arrow indicates direction of (+) strand synthesis
   2693..2797    +  promoter       AmpR promoter: bla
   2799..3156    +  promoter       SV40 promoter: SV40 enhancer and early promoter
   3191..3985    +  CDS            NeoR/KanR: aminoglycoside phosphotransferase from Tn5; aph(3')-II (or nptII); confers resistance to neomycin, kanamycin, and G418 (Geneticin®)
   4006..4158    +  CDS            ble (fragment): BLE_KLEPN - Experimental evidence at protein level: Swiss-Prot protein existence level 1. Binding protein with a strong affinity to the bleomycin family of antibiotics. Binds to CL990; an antimitotic-antibiotic compound. From Klebsiella pneumoniae.
   4217..4264    +  polyA_signal   HSV TK poly(A) signal: herpes simplex virus thymidine kinase polyadenylation signal (Cole and Stacy, 1985)
   4355..4371    -  polyA_signal   bGH poly(A) signal (fragment): bovine growth hormone polyadenylation signal
   4593..5181    +  rep_origin     ori: high-copy-number ColE1/pMB1/pBR322/pUC origin of replication
