[The description below was written by a language model from this plasmid's Addgene catalogue record and pLannotate feature annotations shown in this document.]
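Description:
m-sGFP11::NXN is a 5,295 bp mammalian expression plasmid built on the pNICE backbone, carrying a synthetic fusion that belongs to a GRASP (GFP reconstitution across synaptic partners) toolkit for detecting synaptic connections in mice by fluorescence complementation. The payload, listed as about 1.4 kb and cloned between NheI and XbaI sites, sits downstream of the human cytomegalovirus immediate early enhancer and promoter and is terminated by an SV40 polyadenylation signal. Automated annotation identifies the open reading frame as mouse neurexin-1-beta (Nrxn1), a presynaptic cell-surface adhesion protein that binds neuroligins. The name indicates that this neurexin scaffold carries the small split-GFP fragment, GFP11, although that short tag is not called out as a separate feature in the table, and its exact position within the coding sequence is not stated in the record.

In the GRASP principle, GFP11 displayed on one cell's surface is non-fluorescent on its own and produces signal only when it meets the complementary larger GFP fragment presented on an apposed membrane, so a neurexin-anchored GFP11 would serve as the presynaptic half of such a pair. As a CMV-driven plasmid, it is suited to transfection-based expression and testing in mammalian cells.

The backbone has a high-copy ColE1/pUC-type origin for propagation in E. coli and an f1 origin for single-stranded DNA production. A single NeoR/KanR gene (Tn5 aminoglycoside phosphotransferase) is preceded by tandem bacterial (bla) and SV40 early promoters and followed by an HSV TK polyadenylation signal, giving kanamycin selection in bacteria and potential G418 selection in mammalian cells. Small fragments annotated as SV40 large T antigen, ble and bGH poly(A) appear to be backbone remnants rather than functional elements.
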