Addgene plasmid #44968: m-sGFP11::NXN
Depositing lab: Joshua Sanes. Depositing organization: Harvard University. Publication: Transgenic strategy for identifying synaptic connections in mice by fluorescence complementation (GRASP). Yamagata M, Sanes JR. Front Mol Neurosci. 2012;5:18. Epub 2012 Feb 16. 10.3389/fnmol.2012.00018 PubMed 22355283.
Backbone
  Vector backbone: pNICE
  Vector type: Mammalian Expression
Growth in bacteria
  Bacterial resistance: Kanamycin, 50 μg/mL
  Growth temperature: 37°C
  Growth strain: DH5alpha
  Copy number: Unknown
Gene/Insert
  Gene/Insert name: pCMV m-sGFP11::NXN
  Species: Synthetic
  Insert size (bp): 1400
  Cloning method: Restriction Enzyme; 5′ cloning site NheI (unknown if destroyed); 3′ cloning site XbaI (unknown if destroyed)
  Sequencing primers: 5′ CMV_fwd_primer; 3′ EBV_rev_primer
Terms and licenses: Academic/Nonprofit Terms; Industry Terms: Not Available to Industry
How to cite: m-sGFP11::NXN was a gift from Joshua Sanes (Addgene plasmid # 44968 ; http://n2t.net/addgene:44968 ; RRID:Addgene_44968)
