>Addgene plasmid #44968 | m-sGFP11::NXN | addgene partial sequence | sequence record 65191 | CMV-F 5'-CGCAAATGGGCGGTAGGCGTG-3'
TGAACCGTCAGATCCGCTAGCGCTACCGGACTCAGATCTCGAGATGCTCCGGTGCGGCGCCGATCTGGGA
TCGCCCGGGGGCGGCAGTGGCGGCGGCGCAGGGGGGCGCCTGGCCCTGATCTGGATAGTCCCGCTCACCC
TCGGCGGCCTCCTAGGAGTGGCCTGGGGGGCATCCAGTTTGGGCGCGCACACCGGTGACACATACAGATA
CATAAGCGAGGTTACAGCCTCTCGCGACCACATGGTGCTGCATGAGTATGTCAACGCTGCGGGAATTACC
GGGGGTGGTGGGTCTGGTGGAGGGGGATCCCACATCCACCATTTCCATGGCAGCAGCAAGCATCATTCAG
TGCCTATTGCAATCTACAGGTCACCAGCATCCTTGCGAGGCGGACACGCTGGGACAACATATATCTTTAG
CAAAGGTGGTGGACAGATTACATATAAGTGGCCTCCCAATGACCGCCCCAGTACACGAGCAGACAGGCTG
GCCATCGGATTTAGCACTGTCCAGAAGGAAGCCGTGTTGGTGCGTGTGGACAGTTCCTCAGGCCTGGGTG
ACTACCTGGAGCTGCACATACACCAAGGAAAAATTGGAGTTAAGTTTAATGTTGGGACAGATGACATCGC
CATCGAAGAGTCTAATGCAATCATTAATGATGGGAAATACCATGTAGTACGTTTCACAAGGAGTGGTGGC
AATGCCACGTTACAGGTGGACAGCTGGCCAGTTATCGAACGCTACCCTGCAGGGCGTCAGCTCACAATCT
TCAATAGCCAAGCAACCATAATAATTG
